>Addgene plasmid #163663 | SSN-GFP | addgene full sequence | sequence record 322796 | Addgene NGS Result
TAATCAATTACGGGGTCATTAGTTCATAGCCCATATATGGAGTTCCGCGTTACATAACTTACGGTAAATG
GCCCGCCTGGCTGACCGCCCAACGACCCCCGCCCATTGACGTCAATAATGACGTATGTTCCCATAGTAAC
GCCAATAGGGACTTTCCATTGACGTCAATGGGTGGAGTATTTACGGTAAACTGCCCACTTGGCAGTACAT
CAAGTGTATCATATGCCAAGTACGCCCCCTATTGACGTCAATGACGGTAAATGGCCCGCCTGGCATTATG
CCCAGTACATGACCTTATGGGACTTTCCTACTTGGCAGTACATCTACGTATTAGTCATCGCTATTACCAT
GGTGATGCGGTTTTGGCAGTACATCAATGGGCGTGGATAGCGGTTTGACTCACGGGGATTTCCAAGTCTC
CACCCCATTGACGTCAATGGGAGTTTGTTTTGGCACCAAAATCAACGGGACTTTCCAAAATGTCGTAACA
ACTCCGCCCCATTGACGCAAATGGGCGGTAGGCGTGTACGGTGGGAGGTCTATATAAGCAGAGCTGGTTT
AGTGAACCGTCAGATCCGCTAGCGCTACCGGACTCAGATCTCGAGGCCACCATGATTCACACCAACCTGA
AGAAAAAGTTCAGCTGCTGCGTCCTGGTCTTTCTTCTGTTTGCAGTCATCTGTGTGTGGGGACCACAGCG
AGAGGAATTTCCCCGGGATCTGTCACTCATTTCACCACTGGCACAGGCTGTCCGATCTTCATCTCGGACT
CCA
[447 nt withheld, positions 774-1220]
CGGGATCCACCGGTCGCCACCATGGTGTCCAAGGGCGAGGAGCTGTTCACCGGGGTGGTGCCCATCCTGG
TCGAGCTGGACGGCGACGTAAACGGCCACAAGTTCTCCGTGCGGGGCGAGGGCGAGGGCGATGCCACCAA
CGGCAAGCTGACCCTGAAGTTCATCAGCACCACCGGCAAGCTGCCCGTGCCCTGGCCCACCCTCGTGACC
ACCCTGACCTACGGCGTGCAGAGCTTCTCCCGCTACCCCGACCACATGAAGCGCCACGACTTCTTCAAGA
GCGCCATGCCCGAAGGCTACGTCCAGGAGCGCACCATCTCCTTCAAGGACGACGGCACCTACAAGACCCG
CGCCGAGGTGAAGTTCGAGGGCGACACCCTGGTGAACCGCATCGAGCTGAAGGGCATCGACTTCAAGGAG
GACGGCAACATCCTGGGGCACAAGCTGGAGTACAACTTCAACTCCCACAACGTCTATATCACCGCCGACA
AGCAGAAGAACGGCATCAAGGCCAACTTCAAGATCCGCCACAACGTGGAGGACGGCTCCGTGCAGCTCGC
CGACCACTACCAGCAGAACACCCCCATCGGCGACGGCCCCGTGCTGCTGCCCGACAACCACTACCTGTCC
ACCCAGTCCAAGCTGTCCAAAGACCCCAACGAGAAGCGCGATCACATGGTCCTTCTGGAATTCGTGACCG
CCGCCGGGATCACTCACGGCATGGACGAGCTGTACAAGTAAGCGGCCGCGACTCTAGATCATAATCAGCC
ATACCACATTTGTAGAGGTTTTACTTGCTTTAAAAAACCTCCCACACCTCCCCCTGAACCTGAAACATAA
AATGAATGCAATTGTTGTTGTTAACTTGTTTATTGCAGCTTATAATGGTTACAAATAAAGCAATAGCATC
ACAAATTTCACAAATAAAGCATTTTTTTCACTGCATTCTAGTTGTGGTTTGTCCAAACTCATCAATGTAT
CTTAAGGCGTAAATTGTAAGCGTTAATATTTTGTTAAAATTCGCGTTAAATTTTTGTTAAATCAGCTCAT
TTTTTAACCAATAGGCCGAAATCGGCAAAATCCCTTATAAATCAAAAGAATAGACCGAGATAGGGT
[37 nt withheld, positions 2337-2373]
AAAGAACGTGGACTCCAACGTCAAAGG
[49 nt withheld, positions 2401-2449]
T
[91 nt withheld, positions 2451-2541]
G
[124 nt withheld, positions 2543-2666]
CAGGTGGCACTTTTCGGGGAAATGTGCGCGGAACCCCTATTTGTTTATTTTTCTAAATACATTCAAATAT
GTATCCGCTCATGAGACAATAACCCTGATAAATGCTTCAATAATATTGAAAAAGGAAGAGTCCTGAGGCG
GAAAGAACCAGCTGTGGAATGTGTGTCAGTTAGGGTGTGGAAAGTCCCCAGGCTCCCCAGCAGGCAGAAG
TATGCAAAGCATGCATCTCAATTAGTCAGCAACCAGGTGTGGAAAGTCCCCAGGCTCCCCAGCAGGCAGA
AGTATGCAAAGCATGCATCTCAATTAGTCAGCAACCATAGTCCCGCCCCTAACTCCGCCCATCCCGCCCC
TAACTCCGCCCAGTTCCGCCCATTCTCCGCCCCATGGCTGACTAATTTTTTTTATTTATGCAGAGGCCGA
GGCCGCCTCGGCCTCTGAGCTATTCCAGAAGTAGTGAGGAGGCTTTTTTGGAGGCCTAGGCTTTTGCAAA
GATCGATCAAGAGACAGGATGAGGATCGTTTCGCATGATTGAACAAGATGGATTGCACGCAGGTTCTCCG
GCCGCTTGGGTGGAGAGGCTATTCGGCTATGACTGGGCACAACAGACAATCGGCTGCTCTGATGCCGCCG
TGTTCCGGCTGTCAGCGCAGGGGCGCCCGGTTCTTTTTGTCAAGACCGACCTGTCCGGTGCCCTGAATGA
ACTGCAAGACGAGGCAGCGCGGCTATCGTGGCTGGCCACGACGGGCGTTCCTTGCGCAGCTGTGCTCGAC
GTTGTCACTGAAGCGGGAAGGGACTGGCTGCTATTGGGCGAAGTGCCGGGGCAGGATCTCCTGTCATCTC
ACCTTGCTCCTGCCGAGAAAGTATCCATCATGGCTGATGCAATGCGGCGGCTGCATACGCTTGATCCGGC
TACCTGCCCATTCGACCACCAAGCGAAACATCGCATCGAGCGAGCACGTACTCGGATGGAAGCCGGTCTT
GTCGATCAGGATGATCTGGACGAAGAGCATCAGGGGCTCGCGCCAGCCGAACTGTTCGCCAGGCTCAAGG
CGAGCATGCCCGACGGCGAGGATCTCGTCGTGACCCATGGCGATGCCTGCTTGCCGAATATCATGGTGGA
AAATGGCCGCTTTTCTGGATTCATCGACTGTGGCCGGCTGGGTGTGGCGGACCGCTATCAGGACATAGCG
TTGGCTACCCGTGATATTGCTGAAGAGCTTGGCGGCGAATGGGCTGACCGCTTCCTCGTGCTTTACGGTA
TCGCCGCTCCCGATTCGCAGCGCATCGCCTTCTATCGCCTTCTTGACGAGTTCTTCTGAGCGGGACTCTG
GGGTTCGAAATGACCGACCAAGCGACGCCCAACCTGCCATCACGAGATTTCGATTCCACCGCCGCCTTCT
ATGAAAGGTTGGGCTTCGGAATCGTTTTCCGGGACGCCGGCTGGATGATCCTCCAGCGCGGGGATCTCAT
GCTGGAGTTCTTCGCCCACCCTAGGGGGAGGCTAACTGAAACACGGAAGGAGACAATACCGGAAGGAACC
CGCGCTATGACGGCAATAAAAAGACAGAATAAAACGCACGGTGTTGGGTCGTTTGTTCATAAACGCGGGG
TTCGGTCCCAGGGCTGGCACTCTGTCGATACCCCACCGAGACCCCATTGGGGCCAATACGCCCGCGTTTC
TTCCTTTTCCCCACCCCACCCCCCAAGTTCGGGTGAAGGCCCAGGGCTCGCAGCCAACGTCGGGGCGGCA
GGCCCTGCCATAGCCTCAGGTTACTCATATATACTTTAGATTGATTTAAAACTTCATTTTTAATTTAAAA
GGATCTAGGTGAAGATCCTTTTTGATAATCTCATGACCAAAATCCCTTAACGTGAGTTTTCGTTCCACTG
AGCGTCAGACCCCGTAGAAAAGATCAAAGGATCTTCTTGAGATCCTTTTTTTCTGCGCGTAATCTGCTGC
TTGCAAACAAAAAAACCACCGCTACCAGCGGTGGTTTGTTTGCCGGATCAAGAGCTACCAACTCTTTTTC
CGAAGGTAACTGGCTTCAGCAGAGCGCAGATACCAAATACTGTTCTTCTAGTGTAGCCGTAGTTAGGCCA
CCACTTCAAGAACTCTGTAGCACCGCCTACATACCTCGCTCTGCTAATCCTGTTACCAGTGGCTGCTGCC
AGTGGCGATAAGTCGTGTCTTACCGGGTTGGACTCAAGACGATAGTTACCGGATAAGGCGCAGCGGTCGG
GCTGAACGGGGGGTTCGTGCACACAGCCCAGCTTGGAGCGAACGACCTACACCGAACTGAGATACCTACA
GCGTGAGCTATGAGAAAGCGCCACGCTTCCCGAAGGGAGAAAGGCGGACAGGTATCCGGTAAGCGGCAGG
GTCGGAACAGGAGAGCGCACGAGGGAGCTTCCAGGGGGAAACGCCTGGTATCTTTATAGTCCTGTCGGGT
TTCGCCACCTCTGACTTGAGCGTCGATTTTTGTGATGCTCGTCAGGGGGGCGGAGCCTATGGAAAAACGC
CAGCAACGCGGCCTTTTTACGGTTCCTGGCCTTTTGCTGGCCTTTTGCTCACATGTTCTTTCCTGCGTTA
TCCCCTGATTCTGTGGATAACCGTATTACCGCCATGCATTAGTTATTAATAG
Features (pLannotate 1.2.2; 15 found; start..end, strand, type, name):
     48..351     +  enhancer       CMV enhancer: human cytomegalovirus immediate early enhancer
    352..555     +  promoter       CMV promoter: human cytomegalovirus (CMV) immediate early promoter
    578..605     +  misc_feature   MCS (fragment): multiple cloning site
    663..1220    +  CDS            TNF (fragment) (sequence partly withheld): TNFA_HUMAN - Also known as TNFA, TNFSF2. Experimental evidence at protein level: Swiss-Prot protein existence level 1. The TNF intracellular domain (ICD) form induces IL12 production in dendritic cells. From Homo sapiens (Human).
   1242..1961    +  CDS            moxGFP: monomeric GFP variant optimized for use in oxidizing environments such as the secretory pathway (Costantini et al., 2015)
   1977..2060    +  CDS            large T antigen (fragment): large T antigen from SV40 (simian virus 40)
   2083..2204    +  polyA_signal   SV40 poly(A) signal: SV40 polyadenylation signal
   2238..2666    -  rep_origin     f1 ori (sequence partly withheld): f1 bacteriophage origin of replication; arrow indicates direction of (+) strand synthesis
   2693..2797    +  promoter       AmpR promoter: bla
   2799..3156    +  promoter       SV40 promoter: SV40 enhancer and early promoter
   3191..3985    +  CDS            NeoR/KanR: aminoglycoside phosphotransferase from Tn5; aph(3')-II (or nptII); confers resistance to neomycin, kanamycin, and G418 (Geneticin®)
   4006..4158    +  CDS            ble (fragment): BLE_KLEPN - Experimental evidence at protein level: Swiss-Prot protein existence level 1. Binding protein with a strong affinity to the bleomycin family of antibiotics. Binds to CL990; an antimitotic-antibiotic compound. From Klebsiella pneumoniae.
   4217..4264    +  polyA_signal   HSV TK poly(A) signal: herpes simplex virus thymidine kinase polyadenylation signal (Cole and Stacy, 1985)
   4355..4371    -  polyA_signal   bGH poly(A) signal (fragment): bovine growth hormone polyadenylation signal
   4593..5181    +  rep_origin     ori: high-copy-number ColE1/pMB1/pBR322/pUC origin of replication
