[The description below was written by a language model from this plasmid's Addgene catalogue record and pLannotate feature annotations shown in this document.]
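Description:
SSN-GFP is a mammalian expression plasmid of about 5.3 kb built on the pmoxGFP-N1 backbone, an N1-type vector in which an inserted coding sequence is fused upstream of a GFP reporter. It replicates in E. coli from a high-copy ColE1/pUC origin and is selected with kanamycin. The single NeoR/KanR (Tn5 aminoglycoside phosphotransferase) gene is driven by a bacterial bla promoter and an SV40 enhancer/early promoter placed in tandem, and it is terminated by an HSV TK polyadenylation signal. The same cassette could therefore also support G418 selection in mammalian cells. An f1 origin is also present. Short annotated fragments of ble, SV40 large T antigen and a bGH poly(A) appear to be residual backbone sequence rather than functional parts.

The payload is a 609 bp human chimeric insert cloned between XhoI and BamHI, both of which are retained. It is expressed from the CMV immediate early enhancer and promoter and terminated by an SV40 poly(A) signal. The chimera joins the cytosolic tail and transmembrane domain of the sialyltransferase ST6GAL1 to the luminal domain of TNF. The automated annotation recognises only the TNF portion, leaving a short unannotated stretch upstream that is consistent with the ST6GAL1-derived segment. The C-terminal tag is moxGFP, a monomeric GFP variant optimised for oxidising environments such as the secretory pathway. This suits a fusion in which the C-terminus lies on the luminal side, as expected for these type II membrane proteins.

According to the record, the construct is one of a set of TNF/ST6GAL1 domain-swap chimeras. It comes from a quantitative study of Golgi retention of glycosyltransferases, where such swaps would help show which regions of ST6GAL1 contribute to Golgi localisation.
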