Addgene plasmid #163663: SSN-GFP
Purpose: Expresses a TNF and ST6GAL1 swapped chimera with the cytosolic tail and TMD from ST6GAL1, and luminal domain from TNF in mammalian cells
Depositing lab: Lei Lu. Depositing organization: Nanyang Technological University (NTU). Publication: A quantitative study of the Golgi retention of glycosyltransferases. Sun X, Mahajan D, Chen B, Song Z, Lu L. J Cell Sci. 2021 Oct 15;134(20). pii: 272560. doi: 10.1242/jcs.258564. Epub 2021 Oct 21. PubMed 34533190.
Backbone
  Vector backbone: pmoxGFP-N1
  Backbone manufacturer: E. Snapp (Addgene plasmid # 68070)
  Backbone size w/o insert (bp): 4700
  Total vector size (bp): 5309
  Vector type: Mammalian Expression
Growth in bacteria
  Bacterial resistance: Kanamycin, 50 μg/mL
  Growth temperature: 37°C
  Growth strain: DH5alpha
  Copy number: High Copy
Gene/Insert
  Gene/Insert name: ST6 beta-galactoside alpha-2,6-sialyltransferase 1 and tumor necrosis factor (alt name: ST6GAL1 and TNF)
  Species: H. sapiens (human)
  Insert size (bp): 609
  Mutation: This chimera contains the cytosolic tail from ST, TMD from ST and luminal domain from TNF.
  GenBank ID: BC040009
  Entrez Gene: ST6GAL1 (a.k.a. CDw75, SIAT1, ST6GalI, ST6N); TNF (a.k.a. DIF, IMD127, TNF-alpha, TNFA, TNFSF2, TNLG1F)
  Tag / fusion protein: GFP (C terminal on backbone)
  Cloning method: Restriction Enzyme; 5′ cloning site XhoI (not destroyed); 3′ cloning site BamHI (not destroyed)
  Sequencing primers: 5′ CMV-F
Terms and licenses: Academic/Nonprofit Terms; Industry Terms: Not Available to Industry
How to cite: SSN-GFP was a gift from Lei Lu (Addgene plasmid # 163663 ; http://n2t.net/addgene:163663 ; RRID:Addgene_163663)
